>Addgene plasmid #28310 | CALNL-DCX-eGFP | addgene partial sequence | sequence record 34305 | 28310 with EGFP-N
CATGGAATCGCCAAGTGAATCAGAGTCATCCAATGACAGTGGCAGGTACAAGTCTACCTTGTGCTTCCGC
AGACTTCCAGGGCTTGTGGGTGTAGAGATAGGAGACTGCTTCGACTTAGGTGTTGAGAGCTGACTGCTAG
AAGTTCCATTTGCGTCTTGGTCGTTACCTGAGTCAGCTGGAGACTTGCTGCGGCGCATTGGGCCTGGGCT
TTTAGCAGATGTCTTTTGAGGTGTTGGGGAAGCTTTTGGGCCAGCTGTGGCAGATGGATTCCCTTTCATG
ACTCTGCATTCATTCTCATCCAAGGAGAAGTCATCTTGAGCATAGCGGAACTTTTCAGGGCCACAAGCAA
TGAACACATCATCATCACCAAAGAAATCATGGAGACAGGTGACCTGCTTTCCATCAAGGGTATAGAGTTT
TTTGACAACTCCGGTTTCCAGTTTGATCGCTTCTGTGATGTCAGTGAGGACCTGCTCGAAAGAGTGGGCT
GTTTTCTTGTTGAGAAGCACACGCACCGCCTTCCGAGGCTTCACCCCACTGCGAATGATGGTCACAAGTT
TGGGGCGCACGAAGTCCTTGTTCTCTCTGGCTTGAGCACTGTTGCTGCTAGCCAAGGACTGGGGCGCTTT
CATGTTGGCTGATGTCTTTACATTGACCGACCAGTTGGGATTGACATTCTTGGTATACTCAACCTTTTTA
AAGAAGTTGTCTGAGGAACAGACATAGCTTTCCCCTTCTTCCAGTTCATCCATGCTTCCAATCTTTCTGG
ATCCATCAATAGTGTAAATGTAGCGCACTCCCTGAGGCAGGTTGATGTTGTCGGACAAGGATCGAGTCAG
GTCAGCCAGCAATGCATCAAAACTACGAAAACGGTCAGAAGAAACAGCGTACACAATCCCCTTGAAGTAA
CGGTCCCCATTGCGGTAGAAA
