[The description below was written by a language model from this plasmid's Addgene catalogue record.]
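Description:
CALNL-DCX-eGFP is a Cre-dependent mammalian expression plasmid built on the CALNL-eGFP backbone, into which rat (R. norvegicus) doublecortin (Dcx) has been cloned between EcoRI and NotI sites. It is propagated in E. coli as a high-copy plasmid under ampicillin selection. The record does not include a feature table, so the origin of replication, polyadenylation signal and exact arrangement of regulatory elements are not itemised. The CALNL name and the listed pCAG-F sequencing primer are consistent with a CAG promoter (CMV enhancer/chicken β-actin hybrid) followed by a loxP-flanked stop cassette, conventionally a neomycin-resistance gene, placed upstream of the coding region, but this layout is inferred from the naming rather than stated outright.

The payload is doublecortin, a microtubule-associated protein involved in neuronal migration, recorded as tagged or fused with eGFP; the record does not specify which terminus carries the tag. In a Cre/lox design of this type, the floxed cassette blocks expression of the downstream open reading frame until Cre recombinase excises it. After excision, the promoter drives the DCX-eGFP product, and fluorescence marks the cells in which recombination has occurred. This gives conditional control of Dcx expression, set by where and when Cre activity is supplied. The associated publication concerns re-expression of Dcx in an animal model of neuronal migration disorder, where it reduced subcortical band heterotopia and seizure threshold. This suggests the plasmid was used to restore Dcx in a controlled way in affected neurons.
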