Addgene plasmid #28310: CALNL-DCX-eGFP
Depositing lab: Joseph Loturco. Depositing organization: University of Connecticut. Publication: Dcx reexpression reduces subcortical band heterotopia and seizure threshold in an animal model of neuronal migration disorder. Manent JB, Wang Y, Chang Y, Paramasivam M, LoTurco JJ. Nat Med. 2009 Jan . 15(1):84-90. 10.1038/nm.1897 PubMed 19098909.
Backbone
  Vector backbone: CALNL-eGFP
  Backbone manufacturer: Addgene plasmid 13770
  Backbone size w/o insert (bp): 4698
  Vector type: Mammalian Expression, Cre/Lox
Growth in bacteria
  Bacterial resistance: Ampicillin, 100 μg/mL
  Growth temperature: 37°C
  Growth strain: DH5alpha
  Copy number: High Copy
Gene/Insert
  Gene/Insert name: Doublecortin (alt names: DCX; pCALNL-DCX)
  Species: R. norvegicus (rat)
  Entrez Gene: Dcx
  Tag / fusion protein: eGFP
  Cloning method: Restriction Enzyme; 5′ cloning site EcoRI (unknown if destroyed); 3′ cloning site NotI (unknown if destroyed)
  Sequencing primers: 5′ pCAG-F
Terms and licenses: Academic/Nonprofit Terms; Industry Terms: Not Available to Industry
How to cite: CALNL-DCX-eGFP was a gift from Joseph Loturco (Addgene plasmid # 28310 ; http://n2t.net/addgene:28310 ; RRID:Addgene_28310)
